>Addgene plasmid #48397 | pFUSB4_ACTC | depositor full sequence | sequence record 70097 | Full Sequence
ATGTTTTCCCAGTCACGACGTTGTAAAACGACGGCCAGTCTTAAGCGTCTCATGGCCTGACCCCGGACCA
AGTGGTGGCCTATCGCCAGCAACATTGGCGGCAAGCAAGCGCTCGAAACGGTGCAGCGGCTGTTGCCGGT
GCTGTGCCAGGACCATGGCCTGACTCCGGACCAAGTGGTGGCTATCGCCAGCCACGATGGCGGCAAGCAA
GCGCTCGAAACGGTGCAGCGGCTGTTGCCGGTGCTGTGCCAGGACCATGGCCTGACCCCGGACCAAGTGG
TGGCTATCGCCAGCAACGGTGGCGGCAAGCAAGCGCTCGAAACGGTGCAGCGGCTGTTGCCGGTGCTGTG
CCAGGACCATGGCCTGACTCCGGACCAAGTGGTGGCTATCGCCAGCCACGATGGCGGCAAGCAAGCGCTC
GAAACGGTGCAGCGGCTGTTGCCGGTGCTGTGCCAGGACCATGGCCTGACCCCGGACCAAGTGGTGGCTA
TCGAGACGTCTAGACCAGCCAGGACAGAAATGCCTCGACTTCGCTGCTACCCAAGGTTGCCGGGTGACGC
ACACCGTGGAAACGGATGAAGGCACGAACCCAGTGGACATAAGCCTGTTCGGTTCGTAAGCTGTAATGCA
AGTAGCGTATGCGCTCACGCAACTGGTCCAGAACCTTGACCGAACGCAGCGGTGGTAACGGCGCAGTGGC
GGTTTTCATGGCTTGTTATGACTGTTTTTTTGGGGTACAGTCTATGCCTCGGGCATCCAAGCAGCAAGCG
CGTTACGCCGTGGGTCGATGTTTGATGTTATGGAGCAGCAACGATGTTACGCAGCAGGGCAGTCGCCCTA
AAACAAAGTTAAACATTATGAGGGAAGCGGTGATCGCCGAAGTATCGACTCAACTATCAGAGGTAGTTGG
CGTCATCGAGCGCCATCTCGAACCGACGTTGCTGGCCGTACATTTGTACGGCTCCGCAGTGGATGGCGGC
CTGAAGCCACACAGTGATATTGATTTGCTGGTTACGGTGACCGTAAGGCTTGATGAAACAACGCGGCGAG
CTTTGATCAACGACCTTTTGGAAACTTCGGCTTCCCCTGGAGAGAGCGAGATTCTCCGCGCTGTAGAAGT
CACCATTGTTGTGCACGACGACATCATTCCGTGGCGTTATCCAGCTAAGCGCGAACTGCAATTTGGAGAA
TGGCAGCGCAATGACATTCTTGCAGGTATCTTCGAGCCAGCCACGATCGACATTGATCTGGCTATCTTGC
TGACAAAAGCAAGAGAACATAGCGTTGCCTTGGTAGGTCCAGCGGCGGAGGAACTCTTTGATCCGGTTCC
TGAACAGGATCTATTTGAGGCGCTAAATGAAACCTTAACGCTATGGAACTCGCCGCCCGACTGGGCTGGC
GATGAGCGAAATGTAGTGCTTACGTTGTCCCGCATTTGGTACAGCGCAGTAACCGGCAAAATCGCGCCGA
AGGATGTCGCTGCCGACTGGGCAATGGAGCGCCTGCCGGCCCAGTATCAGCCCGTCATACTTGAAGCTAG
ACAGGCTTATCTTGGACAAGAAGAAGATCGCTTGGCCTCGCGCGCAGATCAGTTGGAAGAATTTGTCCAC
TACGTGAAAGGCGAGATCACCAAGGTAGTCGGCAAATAACCCTCGAGCCACCCATGACCAAAATCCCTTA
ACGTGAGTTACGCGTCGTTCCACTGAGCGTCAGACCCCGTAGAAAAGATCAAAGGATCTTCTTGAGATCC
TTTTTTTCTGCGCGTAATCTGCTGCTTGCAAACAAAAAAACCACCGCTACCAGCGGTGGTTTGTTTGCCG
GATCAAGAGCTACCAACTCTTTTTCCGAAGGTAACTGGCTTCAGCAGAGCGCAGATACCAAATACTGTCC
TTCTAGTGTAGCCGTAGTTAGGCCACCACTTCAAGAACTCTGTAGCACCGCCTACATACCTCGCTCTGCT
AATCCTGTTACCAGTGGCTGCTGCCAGTGGCGATAAGTCGTGTCTTACCGGGTTGGACTCAAGACGATAG
TTACCGGATAAGGCGCAGCGGTCGGGCTGAACGGGGGGTTCGTGCACACAGCCCAGCTTGGAGCGAACGA
CCTACACCGAACTGAGATACCTACAGCGTGAGCATTGAGAAAGCGCCACGCTTCCCGAAGGGAGAAAGGC
GGACAGGTATCCGGTAAGCGGCAGGGTCGGAACAGGAGAGCGCACGAGGGAGCTTCCAGGGGGAAACGCC
TGGTATCTTTATAGTCCTGTCGGGTTTCGCCACCTCTGACTTGAGCGTCGATTTTTGTGATGCTCGTCAG
GGGGGCGGAGCCTATGGAAAAACGCCAGCAACGCGGCCTTTTTACGGTTCCTGGCCTTTTGCTGGCCTTT
TGCTCACATGTTCTTTCCTGCGTTATCCCCTGATTCTGTGGATAACCGTATTACCGCCTTTGAGTGAGCT
GATACCGCTCGCCGCAGCCGAACGACCGAGCGCAGCGAGTCAGTGAGCGAGGAAGCGGAAGAGCGCCCAA
TACGCAAACCGCCTCTCCCCGCGCGTTGGCCGATTCATTAATGCAGCTGGCACGACAGGTTTCCCGACTG
GAAAGCGGGCAGTGAGCGCAACGCAATTAATACGCGTACCGCTAGCCAGGAAGAGTTTGTAGAAACGCAA
AAAGGCCATCCGTCAGGATGGCCTTCTGCTTAGTTTGATGCCTGGCAGTTTATGGCGGGCGTCCTGCCCG
CCACCCTCCGGGCCGTTGCTTCACAACGTTCAAATCCGCTCCCGGCGGATTTGTCCTACTCAGGAGAGCG
TTCACCGACAAACAACAGATAAAACGAAAGGCCCAGTCTTCCGACTGAGCCTTTCGTTTTATTTGATGCC
TGGCAGTTCCCTACTCTCGCGTTAACGCTAGCATGG
Features (pLannotate 1.2.2; 8 found; start..end, strand, type, name):
      3..39      -  CDS            lacZα (fragment): LacZα fragment of β-galactosidase; lacZ fragment
    596..619     +  promoter       Pc promoter (fragment): intI1 (promoter lies within the coding sequence); class 1 integron promoter
    795..851     +  CDS            GmR (fragment): gentamycin acetyltransferase; aacC1; confers resistance to gentamycin
    858..1649    +  CDS            SmR: aminoglycoside adenylyltransferase (Murphy, 1985); aadA; confers resistance to spectinomycin and streptomycin
   1742..2330    +  rep_origin     ori: high-copy-number ColE1/pMB1/pBR322/pUC origin of replication
   2513..2605    +  CDS            lacI (fragment): lac repressor; lacI; The lac repressor binds to the lac operator to inhibit transcription in E. coli. This inhibition can be relieved by adding lactose or isopropyl-β-D-thiogalactopyranoside (IPTG).
   2660..2687    -  terminator     rrnB T2 terminator: transcription terminator T2 from the E. coli rrnB gene
   2819..2862    +  terminator     rrnB T1 terminator: Escherichia coli rrnB; transcription terminator T1 from the E. coli rrnB gene
