[The description below was written by a language model from this plasmid's Addgene catalogue record and pLannotate feature annotations shown in this document.]
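Description:
pFUSB4_ACTC is a small (about 2.9 kb) bacterial intermediate plasmid for Golden Gate assembly of TAL effector nucleases. It is built on the pFUS_B4 array vector and carries a preassembled block of four synthetic TALE repeats. The repeat-variable diresidues are NI, HD, NG and HD, which under the standard TALE recognition code specify the bases A, C, T and C, as the plasmid name indicates. The depositor notes that it was made by Golden Gate cloning. The catalogue lists the vector type as mammalian expression/TALEN, but the annotated features show no eukaryotic promoter, polyadenylation signal or nuclease domain. The plasmid is therefore best understood as a cloning module rather than an expression construct in its own right.

It is propagated in E. coli from a high-copy ColE1/pUC-type origin and selected with spectinomycin through the aadA aminoglycoside adenylyltransferase gene (SmR). That gene sits downstream of a class 1 integron Pc promoter fragment and a short remnant of a gentamicin resistance gene. Only small fragments of lacZα and lacI remain, which is consistent with the repeat array having replaced a lacZα screening cassette, although the record does not say this. rrnB T1 and T2 terminators are also present. The automated annotation does not label the TALE repeats themselves, which presumably lie in the unannotated region of the sequence.

The associated publication describes a simplified 15-RVD GoldyTALEN design for in vivo genome engineering. Premade four-repeat modules such as this one would be combined with other repeat arrays and a final half repeat in a TALEN backbone, shortening assembly of custom nucleases.
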