Addgene plasmid #48397: pFUSB4_ACTC
Depositing lab: Stephen Ekker. Depositing organization: Mayo Foundation for Medical Education and Research. Publication: High Efficiency In Vivo Genome Engineering with a Simplified 15-RVD GoldyTALEN Design. Ma AC, Lee HB, Clark KJ, Ekker SC. PLoS One. 2013 May 29;8(5):e65259. doi: 10.1371/journal.pone.0065259. Print 2013. PubMed 23734242.
Backbone
  Vector backbone: pFUS_B4
  Vector type: Mammalian Expression, TALEN
Growth in bacteria
  Bacterial resistance: Spectinomycin, 50 μg/mL
  Growth temperature: 37°C
  Growth strain: Top10
  Copy number: Unknown
Gene/Insert
  Gene/Insert name: RVD sequence: NI HD NG HD
  Species: Synthetic
  Cloning method: Unknown
  Sequencing primers: 5′ ttgatgcctggcagttccct; 3′ cgaaccgaacaggcttatgt
Terms and licenses: Academic/Nonprofit Terms; Industry Terms: Not Available to Industry
Depositor comments: Plasmid was created using Golden Gate cloning.
How to cite: pFUSB4_ACTC was a gift from Stephen Ekker (Addgene plasmid # 48397 ; http://n2t.net/addgene:48397 ; RRID:Addgene_48397)
