>Addgene plasmid #48397 | pFUSB4_ACTC | addgene partial sequence | sequence record 73068 | pCR8_F1 5'-ttgatgcctggcagttccct-3'
CCAGTCACGACGTTGTAAAACGACGGCCAGTCTTAAGCGTCTCATGGCCTGACCCCGGACCAAGTGGTGG
CTATCGCCAGCAACATTGGCGGCAAGCAAGCGCTCGAAACGGTGCAGCGGCTGTTGCCGGTGCTGTGCCA
GGACCATGGCCTGACTCCGGACCAAGTGGTGGCTATCGCCAGCCACGATGGCGGCAAGCAAGCGCTCGAA
ACGGTGCAGCGGCTGTTGCCGGTGCTGTGCCAGGACCATGGCCTGACCCCGGACCAAGTGGTGGCTATCG
CCAGCAACGGTGGCGGCAAGCAAGCGCTCGAAACGGTGCAGCGGCTGTTGCCGGTGCTGTGCCAGGACCA
TGGCCTGACTCCGGACCAAGTGGTGGCTATCGCCAGCCACGATGGCGGCAAGCAAGCGCTCGAAACGGTG
CAGCGGCTGTTGCCGGTGCTGTGCCAGGACCATGGCCTGACCCCGGACCAAGTGGTGGCTATCGAGACGT
CTAGACCAGCCAGGACAGAAATGCCTCGACTTCGCTGCTACCCAAGGTTGCCGGGTGACGCACACCGTGG
AAACGGATGAAGGCACGAACCCAGTGGACATAAGCCTGTTCGGTTCGTAAGCTGTAATGCAAGTAGCGTA
TGCGCTCACGCAACTGGTCCAGAACCTTGACCGAACGCAGCGGTGGTAACGGCGCAGTGGCGGTTTTCAT
GGCTTGTTATGACTGTTTTTTTGGGGTACAGTCTATGCCTCGGGCATCCAAGCAGCAAGCGCGTTACGCC
GTGGGTCGATGTTTGATGTTATGGAGCAGCAACGATGTTACGCAGCAGGGCAGTCGCCCTAAAACAAAGT
TAAACATTATGAGGGAAGCGGTGATCGCCGAAGTATCGACTCAACTATCAGAGGTAGTTGGCGTCATCGA
GCGCCATCTCGAA
